>Addgene plasmid #201405 | sh4p-ZMYND8-mouse | addgene full sequence | sequence record 394875 | Addgene NGS Result
CACCTG
[34 nt withheld, positions 7-40]
A
[89 nt withheld, positions 42-130]
C
[91 nt withheld, positions 132-222]
A
[49 nt withheld, positions 224-272]
CCTTTGACGTTGGAGTCCACGTTCTTT
[37 nt withheld, positions 300-336]
ACCCTATCTCGGTCTATTCTTTTGATTTATAAGGGATTTTGCCGATTTCGGCCTATTGGTTAAAAAATGA
GCTGATTTAACAAAAATTTAACGCGAATTTTAACAAAATATTAACGCTTACAATTTCCATTCGCCATTCA
GGCTGCGCAACTGTTGGGAAGGGCGATCGGTGCGGGCCTCTTCGCTATTACGCCAGCTGGCGAAAGGGGG
ATGTGCTGCAAGGCGATTAAGTTGGGTAACGCCAGGGTTTTCCCAGTCACGACGTTGTAAAACGACGGCC
AGTGAGCGCGCGTAATACGACTCACTATAGGGCGAATTGGAGCTCGGATCCCTATACAGTTGAAGTCGGA
AGTTTACATACACTTAAGTTGGAGTCATTAAAACTCGTTTTTCAACTACTCCACAAATTTCTTGTTAACA
AACAATAGTTTTGGCAAGTCAGTTAGGACATCTACTTTGTGCATGACACAAGTCATTTTTCCAACAATTG
TTTACAGACAGATTATTTCACTTATAATTCACTGTATCACAATTCCAGTGGGTCAGAAGTTTACATACAC
TAAGTTGACTGTGCCTTTAAACAGCTTGGAAAATTCCAGAAAATGATGTCATGGCTTTAGAAGCTTGATC
TGAAGCCTATAGAGTACGAGCCATAGATAAAATAAAAGATTTTATTTAGTCTCCAGAAAAAGGGGGGAAT
GAAAGACCCCACCTGTAGGTTTGGCAAGCTAGCTTAAGTAACGCCATTTTGCAAGGCATGGAAAATACAT
AACTGAGAATAGAGAAGTTCAGATCAAGGTTAGGAACAGAGAGACAGCAGAATATGGGCCAAACAGGATA
TCTGTGGTAAGCAGTTCCTGCCCCGGCTCAGGGCCAAGAACAGATGGTCCCCAGATGCGGTCCCGCCCTC
AGCAGTTTCTAGAGAACCATCAGATGTTTCCAGGGTGCCCCAAGGACCTGAAATGACCCTGTGCCTTATT
TGAACTAACCAATCAGTTCGCTTCTCGCTTCTGTTCGCGCGCTTCTGCTCCCCGAGCTCAATAAAAGAGC
CCACAACCCCTCACTCGGCGCGCCAGTCCTCCGATAGACTGCGTCGCCCGGGTACCCGTATTCCCAATAA
AGCCTCTTGCTGTTTGCATCCGAATCGTGGACTCGCTGATCCTTGGGAGGGTCTCCTCAGATTGATTGAC
TGCCCACCTCGGGGGTCTTTCATTTGGAGGTTCCACCGAGATTTGGAGACCCCTGCCCAGGGACCACCGA
CCCCCCCGCCGGGAGGTAAGCTGGCCAGCGGTCGTTTCGTGTCTGTCTCTGTCTTTGTGCGTGTTTGTGC
CGGCATCTAATGTTTGCGCCTGCGTCTGTACTAGTTAGCTAACTAGCTCTGTATCTGGCGGACCCGTGGT
GGAACTGACGAGTTCTGAACACCCGGCCGCAACCCTGGGAGACGTCCCAGGGACTTTGGGGGCCGTTTTT
GTGGCCCGACCTGAGGAAGGGAGTCGATGTGGAATCCGACCCCGTCAGGATATGTGGTTCTGGTAGGAGA
CGAGAACCTAAAACAGTTCCCGCCTCCGTCTGAATTTTTGCTTTCGGTTTGGAACCGAAGCCGCGCGTCT
TGTCTGCTGCAGCGCTGCAGCATCGTTCTGTGTTGTCTCTGTCTGACTGTGTTTCTGTATTTGTCTGAAA
ATTAGGGCCAGACTGTTACCACTCCCTTAAGTTTGACCTTAGGTCACTGGAAAGATGTCGAGCGGATCGC
TCACAACCAGTCGGTAGATGTCAAGAAGAGACGTTGGGTTACCTTCTGCTCTGCAGAATGGCCAACCTTT
AACGTCGGATGGCCGCGAGACGGCACCTTTAACCGAGACCTCATCACCCAGGTTAAGATCAAGGTCTTTT
CACCTGGCCCGCATGGACACCCAGACCAGGTCCCCTACATCGTGACCTGGGAAGCCTTGGCTTTTGACCC
CCCTCCCTGGGTCAAGCCCTTTGTACACCCTAAGCCTCCGCCTCCTCTTCCTCCATCCGCCCCGTCTCTC
CCCCTTGAACCTCCTCGTTCGACCCCGCCTCGATCCTCCCTTTATCCAGCCCTCACTCCTTCTCTAGGCG
CCGGAATTAGATCTCTCGACTAGGGATAACAGGGTAATTGTTTGAATGAGGCTTCAGTACTTTACAGAAT
CGTTGCCTGCACATCTTGGAAACACTTGCTGGGATTACTTCTTCAGGTTAACCCAACAGAAGGCTCGAGA
AGGTATATTGCTGTTGACAGTGAGCGGCCAAACACTTTAGGTGTAAGTAGTGAAGCCACAGATGTACTTA
CACCTAAAGTGTTTGGCTGCCTACTGCCTCGGAATTCAAGGGGCTACTTTAGGAGCAATTATCTTGTTTA
CTAAAACTGAATACCTTGCTATCTCTTTGATACATTTTTACAAAGCTGAATTAAAATGGTATAAATTAAA
TCACTTTTTTCAATTCGCCAGCACAGTGGTCGACCCTGTGGAATGTGTGTCAGTTAGGGTGTGGAAAGTC
CCCAGGCTCCCCAGCAGGCAGAAGTATGCAAAGCATGCATCTCAATTAGTCAGCAACCAGGTGTGGAAAG
TCCCCAGGCTCCCCAGCAGGCAGAAGTATGCAAAGCATGCATCTCAATTAGTCAGCAACCATAGTCCCGC
CCCTAACTCCGCCCATCCCGCCCCTAACTCCGCCCAGTTCCGCCCATTCTCCGCCCCATGGCTGACTAAT
TTTTTTTATTTATGCAGAGGCCGAGGCCGCCTCGGCCTCTGAGCTATTCCAGAAGTAGTGAGGAGGCTTT
TTTGGAGGCCTAGGCTTTTGCAAAAAGCTCATGGTGAGCAAGGGCGAGGAGCTGTTCACCGGGGTGGTGC
CCATCCTGGTCGAGCTGGACGGCGACGTAAACGGCCACAAGTTCAGCGTGTCTGGCGAGGGCGAGGGCGA
TGCCACCTACGGCAAGCTGACCCTGAAGTTCATCTGCACCACCGGCAAGCTGCCCGTGCCCTGGCCCACC
CTCGTGACCACCCTGACCTACGGCGTGCAGTGCTTCAGCCGCTACCCCGACCACATGAAGCAGCACGACT
TCTTCAAGTCCGCCATGCCCGAAGGCTACGTCCAGGAGCGCACCATCTTCTTCAAGGACGACGGCAACTA
CAAGACCCGCGCCGAGGTGAAGTTCGAGGGCGACACCCTGGTGAACCGCATCGAGCTGAAGGGCATCGAC
TTCAAGGAGGACGGCAACATCCTGGGGCACAAGCTGGAGTACAACTACAACAGCCACAACGTCTATATCA
TGGCCGACAAGCAGAAGAACGGCATCAAGGCGAACTTCAAGATCCGCCACAACATCGAGGACGGCAGCGT
GCAGCTCGCCGACCACTACCAGCAGAACACCCCCATCGGCGACGGCCCCGTGCTGCTGCCCGACAACCAC
TACCTGAGCACCCAGTCCGCCCTGAGCAAAGACCCCAACGAGAAGCGCGATCACATGGTCCTGCTGGAGT
TCGTGACCGCCGCCGGGATCACTCTCGGCATGGACGAGCTGTACAAGTAATGAATTAATTAAGAATTATC
AAGCTTATCGATAAAATAAAAGATTTTATTTAGTCTCCAGAAAAAGGGGGGAATGAAAGACCCCACCTGT
AGGTTTGGCAAGCTAGCTTAAGTAACGCCATTTTGCAAGGCATGGAAAATACATAACTGAGAATAGAGAA
GTTCAGATCAAGGTTAGGAACAGAGAGACAGCAGAATATGGGCCAAACAGGATATCTGTGGTAAGCAGTT
CCTGCCCCGGCTCAGGGCCAAGAACAGATGGTCCCCAGATGCGGTCCCGCCCTCAGCAGTTTCTAGAGAA
CCATCAGATGTTTCCAGGGTGCCCCAAGGACCTGAAATGACCCTGTGCCTTATTTGAACTAACCAATCAG
TTCGCTTCTCGCTTCTGTTCGCGCGCTTCTGCTCCCCGAGCTCAATAAAAGAGCCCACAACCCCTCACTC
GGCGCGCCAGTCCTCCGATAGACTGCGTCGCCCGGGTACCCGTGTATCCAATAAACCCTCTTGCAGTTGC
ATCCGACTTGTGGTCTCGCTGTTCCTTGGGAGGGTCTCCTCTGAGTGATTGACTACCCGTCAGCGGGGGT
CTTTCATGGGTAACAGTTTCTTGAAGTTGGAGAACAACATTCTGAGGGTAGGAGTCGAATATTAAGTAAT
CCTGACTCAATTAGCCACTGTTTTGAATCCACATACTCCAATACTCCTGAAATAGTTCATTATGGACAGC
GCAGAAAGAGCTGGGGAGAATTGTGAAATTGTTATCCGCTCACAATTCCACACAACATACGAGCCGGAAG
CATAAAGTGTAAAGCCTGGGGTGCCTAATGAGTGAGCTAACTCACATTAATTGCGTTGCGCTCACTGCCC
GCTTTCCAGTCGGGAAACCTGTCGTGCCAGATCCATGGACTTCACTAGTGCGCGCGGCCGCTCTAGATGG
CCAGATCTAGCTTGTGGAAGGCTACTCGAAATGTTTGACCCAAGTTAAACAATTTAAAGGCAATGCTACC
AAATACTAATTGAGTGTATGTAAACTTCTGACCCACTGGGAATGTGATGAAAGAAATAAAAGCTGAAATG
AATCATTCTCTCTACTATTATTCTGATATTTCACATTCTTAAAATAAAGTGGTGATCCTAACTGACCTAA
GACAGGGAATTTTTACTAGGATTAAATGTCAGGAATTGTGAAAAAGTGAGTTTAAATGTATTTGGCTAAG
GTGTATGTAAACTTCCGACTTCAACTGTATAGGGATCCTCTAGCTAGAGTCGACCTCGCGGGGGGGCCCG
GTACCCAGCTTTTGTTCCCTTTAGTGAGGGTTAATTGCGCGCTTGGCGTAATCATGGTCATAGCTGTTTC
CTGTGTGAAATTGTTATCCGCTCACAATTCCACACAACATACGAGCCGGAAGCATAAAGTGTAAAGCCTG
GGGTGCCTAATGAGTGAGCTAACTCACATTAATTGCGTTGCGCTCACTGCCCGCTTTCCAGTCGGGAAAC
CTGTCGTGCCAGCTGCATTAATGAATCGGCCAACGCGCGGGGAGAGGCGGTTTGCGTATTGGGCGCTCTT
CCGCTTCCTCGCTCACTGACTCGCTGCGCTCGGTCGTTCGGCTGCGGCGAGCGGTATCAGCTCACTCAAA
GGCGGTAATACGGTTATCCACAGAATCAGGGGATAACGCAGGAAAGAACATGTGAGCAAAAGGCCAGCAA
AAGGCCAGGAACCGTAAAAAGGCCGCGTTGCTGGCGTTTTTCCATAGGCTCCGCCCCCCTGACGAGCATC
ACAAAAATCGACGCTCAAGTCAGAGGTGGCGAAACCCGACAGGACTATAAAGATACCAGGCGTTTCCCCC
TGGAAGCTCCCTCGTGCGCTCTCCTGTTCCGACCCTGCCGCTTACCGGATACCTGTCCGCCTTTCTCCCT
TCGGGAACCGTGGCGCTTTCTCATAGCTCACGCTGTAGGTATCTCAGTTCGGTGTAGGTCGTTCGCTCCA
AGCTGGGCTGTGTGCACGAACCCCCCGTTCAGCCCGACCGCTGCGCCTTATCCGGTAACTATCGTCTTGA
GTCCAACCCGGTAAGACACGACTTATCGCCACTGGCAGCAGCCACTGGTAACAGGATTAGCAGAGCGAGG
TATGTAGGCGGTGCTACAGAGTTCTTGAAGTGGTGGCCTAACTACGGCTACACTAGAAGAACAGTATTTG
GTATCTGCGCTCTGCTGAAGCCAGTTACCTTCGGAAAAAGAGTTGGTAGCTCTTGATCCGGCAAACAAAC
CACCGCTGGTAGCGGTGGTTTTTTTGTTTGCAAGCAGCAGATTACGCGCAGAAAAAAAGGATCTCAAGAA
GATCCTTTGATCTTTTCTACGGGGTCTGACGCTCAGTGGAACGAAAACTCACGTTAAGGGATTTTGGTCA
TGAGATTATCAAAAAGGATCTTCACCTAGATCCTTTTAAATTAAAAATGAAGTTTTAAATCAATCTAAAG
TATATATGAGTAAACTTGGTCTGACAGTTACCAATGCTTAATCAGTGAGGCACCTATCTCAGCGATCTGT
CTATTTCGTTCATCCATAGTTGCCTGACTCCCCGTCGTGTAGATAACTACGATACGGGAGGGCTTACCAT
CTGGCCCCAGTGCTGCAATGATACCGCGAGACCCACGCTCACCGGCTCCAGATTTATCAGCAATAAACCA
GCCAGCCGGAAGGGCCGAGCGCAGAAGTGGTCCTGCAACTTTATCCGCCTCCATCCAGTCTATTAATTGT
TGCCGGGAAGCTAGAGTAAGTAGTTCGCCAGTTAATAGTTTGCGCAACGTTGTTGCCATTGCTACAGGCA
TCGTGGTGTCACGCTCGTCGTTTGGTATGGCTTCATTCAGCTCCGGTTCCCAACGATCAAGGCGAGTTAC
ATGATCCCCCATGTTGTGCAAAAAAGCGGTTAGCTCCTTCGGTCCTCCGATCGTTGTCAGAAGTAACTTG
GCCGCAGTGTTATCACTCATGGTTATGGCAGCACTGCATAATTCTCTTACTGTCATGCCATCCGTAAGAT
GCTTTTCTGTGACTGGTGAGTACTCAACCAAGTCATTCTGAGAATAGTGTATGCGGCGACCGAGTTGCTC
TTGCCCGGCGTCAATACGGGATAATACCGCGCCACATAGCAGAACTTTAAAAGTGCTCATCATTGGAAAA
CGTTCTTCGGGGCGAAAACTCTCAAGGATCTTACCGCTGTTGAGATCCAGTTCGATGTAACCCACTCGTG
CACCCAACTGATCTTCAGCATCTTTTACTTTCACCAGCGTTTCTGGGTGAGCAAAAACAGGAAGGCAAAA
TGCCGCAAAAAAGGGAATAAGGGCGACACGGAAATGTTGAATACTCATACTCTTCCTTTTTCAATATTAT
TGAAGCATTTATCAGGGTTATTGTCTCATGAGCGGATACATATTTGAATGTATTTAGAAAAATAAACAAA
TAGGGGTTCCGCGCACATTTCCCCGAAAAGTGC
Features (pLannotate 1.2.2; 26 found; start..end, strand, type, name):
      7..462     +  rep_origin     f1 ori (sequence partly withheld): f1 bacteriophage origin of replication; arrow indicates direction of (+) strand synthesis
    466..621     -  CDS            lacZα (fragment): LacZα fragment of β-galactosidase; lacZ fragment
    629..647     +  promoter       T7 promoter: promoter for bacteriophage T7 RNA polymerase
   1034..1550    +  LTR            5' LTR: 5' long terminal repeat from murine embryonic stem cell virus
   1614..1955    +  misc_feature   MESV Ψ: packaging signal of murine embryonic stem cell virus
   2022..2438    +  CDS            gag (truncated): truncated Moloney murine leukemia virus (MMLV) gag gene lacking the start codon
   2478..2571    +  ncRNA          5' miR-30a: sequence upstream of the 71-nt precursor of the human miR-30a microRNA (Zeng et al., 2002) miRNA
   2681..2793    +  ncRNA          3' miR-30a: sequence downstream of the 71-nt precursor of the human miR-30a microRNA (Zeng et al., 2002) miRNA
   2831..3160    +  promoter       SV40 promoter: SV40 enhancer and early promoter
   3167..3886    +  CDS            EGFP: the original enhanced GFP (Yang et al., 1996) mammalian codon-optimized
   3903..3919    +  misc_feature   MCS (fragment): pBluescript multiple cloning site
   3959..4473    +  LTR            3' LTR: 3' long terminal repeat from murine embryonic stem cell virus
   4635..4651    -  protein_bind   lac operator: The lac repressor binds to the lac operator to inhibit transcription in E. coli. This inhibition can be relieved by adding lactose or isopropyl-β-D-thiogalactopyranoside (IPTG). lac repressor encoded by lacI
   4659..4689    -  promoter       lac promoter: promoter for the E. coli lac operon
   4704..4725    -  protein_bind   CAP binding site: CAP binding activates transcription in the presence of cAMP. E. coli catabolite activator protein
   4738..4776    -  CDS            lacI (fragment): lac repressor; lacI; The lac repressor binds to the lac operator to inhibit transcription in E. coli. This inhibition can be relieved by adding lactose or isopropyl-β-D-thiogalactopyranoside (IPTG).
   4825..4894    +  CDS            SB100X (fragment): hyperactive variant of the Sleeping Beauty transposase (Mátés et al., 2009)
   5145..5171    +  misc_feature   MCS (fragment): pBluescript multiple cloning site
   5184..5202    -  promoter       T3 promoter: promoter for bacteriophage T3 RNA polymerase
   5247..5263    -  protein_bind   lac operator: The lac repressor binds to the lac operator to inhibit transcription in E. coli. This inhibition can be relieved by adding lactose or isopropyl-β-D-thiogalactopyranoside (IPTG). lac repressor encoded by lacI
   5271..5301    -  promoter       lac promoter: promoter for the E. coli lac operon
   5316..5337    -  protein_bind   CAP binding site: CAP binding activates transcription in the presence of cAMP. E. coli catabolite activator protein
   5350..5442    -  CDS            lacI (fragment): lac repressor; lacI; The lac repressor binds to the lac operator to inhibit transcription in E. coli. This inhibition can be relieved by adding lactose or isopropyl-β-D-thiogalactopyranoside (IPTG).
   5625..6213    -  rep_origin     ori: high-copy-number ColE1/pMB1/pBR322/pUC origin of replication
   6384..7244    -  CDS            AmpR: β-lactamase; bla; confers resistance to ampicillin, carbenicillin, and related antibiotics
   7245..7349    -  promoter       AmpR promoter: bla
