[The description below was written by a language model from this plasmid's Addgene catalogue record and pLannotate feature annotations shown in this document.]
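Description:
sh4p-ZMYND8-mouse is a 7.4 kb mammalian expression plasmid built on the pT2 Sleeping Beauty transposon backbone and designed to knock down mouse Zinc Finger MYND-type containing 8 (ZMYND8, also listed as RACK1 or PRKCBP1). It is maintained in E. coli as a high-copy plasmid through a ColE1/pUC-type origin with ampicillin selection (AmpR under its own bla promoter). It also carries pBluescript-derived remnants, including an f1 origin, T7 and T3 promoters, lacZα and lac promoter/operator fragments. According to the catalogue entry, the construct has inverted repeats for use in the Sleeping Beauty system, so the cargo can be integrated into the host genome when a transposase is supplied separately. These repeats are not annotated as such in the feature table. The only related hit is a short fragment labelled SB100X, far too small to encode a working transposase.

The cargo appears to be a cassette lifted from an MSCV-type retroviral shRNA vector. It runs from a murine embryonic stem cell virus 5' LTR, through the Ψ packaging signal and a truncated gag, to a matching 3' LTR. Between them sit human miR-30a 5' and 3' flanking sequences around an unannotated gap of about 100 nt, which is the expected position of the ZMYND8 shRNA. The hairpin would therefore be expressed in a microRNA context and processed by the endogenous miRNA pathway, presumably transcribed from the 5' LTR, although the record names no promoter for it. Downstream, an SV40 enhancer/early promoter drives EGFP, which marks cells carrying the construct. The associated publication concerns ZMYND8 regulation and radioresistance in mutant IDH1 glioma, consistent with use for stable ZMYND8 silencing in mouse glioma models.
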