Addgene plasmid #201405: sh4p-ZMYND8-mouse
Purpose: Knockdown of Zinc Finger MYND Type-8. Construct has inverted repeats to be used in Sleeping Beauty transposon system.
Depositing lab: Maria Castro. Depositing organization: University of Michigan. Publication: Zinc Finger MYND-Type Containing 8 (ZMYND8) is epigenetically regulated in mutant Isocitrate Dehydrogenase 1 (IDH1) glioma to promote radioresistance. Carney SV, Banerjee K, Mujeeb A, Zhu B, Haase S, Varela ML, Kadiyala P, Tronrud CE, Zhu Z, Mukherji D, Gorla P, Sun Y, Tagett R, Nunez FJ, Luo M, Luo W, Ljungman M, Liu Y, Xia Z, Schwendeman A, Qin T, Sartor MA, Costello JF, Cahill DP, Lowenstein PR, Castro MG. Clin Cancer Res. 2023 Jan 24:CCR-22-1896. doi: 10.1158/1078-0432.CCR-22-1896. PubMed 36692427.
Backbone
  Vector backbone: pT2
  Vector type: Mammalian Expression
Growth in bacteria
  Bacterial resistance: Ampicillin, 100 μg/mL
  Growth temperature: 37°C
  Growth strain: NEB Stable
  Copy number: High Copy
Gene/Insert
  Gene/Insert name: ZMYND8 (alt names: RACK1; PRKCBP1)
  gRNA/shRNA sequence: ZMYND8 shRNA
  Species: M. musculus (mouse)
  Cloning method: Restriction Enzyme; 5′ cloning site unknown (unknown if destroyed)
Terms and licenses: Academic/Nonprofit Terms; Industry Terms: Not Available to Industry
How to cite: sh4p-ZMYND8-mouse was a gift from Maria Castro (Addgene plasmid # 201405 ; http://n2t.net/addgene:201405 ; RRID:Addgene_201405)
